>Addgene plasmid #84337 | pLck-mVenus-C1 | addgene full sequence | sequence record 487377 | Addgene Long Read Sequencing Result
TAGTTATTAATAGTAATCAATTACGGGGTCATTAGTTCATAGCCCATATATGGAGTTCCGCGTTACATAA
CTTACGGTAAATGGCCCGCCTGGCTGACCGCCCAACGACCCCCGCCCATTGACGTCAATAATGACGTATG
TTCCCATAGTAACGCCAATAGGGACTTTCCATTGACGTCAATGGGTGGAGTATTTACGGTAAACTGCCCA
CTTGGCAGTACATCAAGTGTATCATATGCCAAGTACGCCCCCTATTGACGTCAATGACGGTAAATGGCCC
GCCTGGCATTATGCCCAGTACATGACCTTATGGGACTTTCCTACTTGGCAGTACATCTACGTATTAGTCA
TCGCTATTACCATGGTGATGCGGTTTTGGCAGTACATCAATGGGCGTGGATAGCGGTTTGACTCACGGGG
ATTTCCAAGTCTCCACCCCATTGACGTCAATGGGAGTTTGTTTTGGCACCAAAATCAACGGGACTTTCCA
AAATGTCGTAACAACTCCGCCCCATTGACGCAAATGGGCGGTAGGCGTGTACGGTGGGAGGTCTATATAA
GCAGAGCTGGTTTAGTGAACCGTCAGATCCGCTAGCCACCATGGGCTGCGTGTGCAGCAGCAACCCCGAG
CTACCGGTCGCCACCATGGTGAGCAAGGGCGAGGAGCTGTTCACCGGGGTGGTGCCCATCCTGGTCGAGC
TGGACGGCGACGTAAACGGCCACAAGTTCAGCGTGTCCGGCGAGGGCGAGGGCGATGCCACCTACGGCAA
GCTGACCCTGAAGCTGATCTGCACCACCGGCAAGCTGCCCGTGCCCTGGCCCACCCTCGTGACCACCCTG
GGCTACGGCCTGCAGTGCTTCGCCCGCTACCCCGACCACATGAAGCAGCACGACTTCTTCAAGTCCGCCA
TGCCCGAAGGCTACGTCCAGGAGCGCACCATCTTCTTCAAGGACGACGGCAACTACAAGACCCGCGCCGA
GGTGAAGTTCGAGGGCGACACCCTGGTGAACCGCATCGAGCTGAAGGGCATCGACTTCAAGGAGGACGGC
AACATCCTGGGGCACAAGCTGGAGTACAACTACAACAGCCACAACGTCTATATCACCGCCGACAAGCAGA
AGAACGGCATCAAGGCCAACTTCAAGATCCGCCACAACATCGAGGACGGCGGCGTGCAGCTCGCCGACCA
CTACCAGCAGAACACCCCCATCGGCGACGGCCCCGTGCTGCTGCCCGACAACCACTACCTGAGCTACCAG
TCCAAGCTGAGCAAAGACCCCAACGAGAAGCGCGATCACATGGTCCTGCTGGAGTTCGTGACCGCCGCCG
GGATCACTCTCGGCATGGACGAGCTGTACAAGTCCGGACTCAGATCTCGAGCTCAAGCTTCGAATTCTGC
AGTCGACGGTACCGCGGGCCCGGGATCCACCGGATCTAGATAACTGATCATAATCAGCCATACCACATTT
GTAGAGGTTTTACTTGCTTTAAAAAACCTCCCACACCTCCCCCTGAACCTGAAACATAAAATGAATGCAA
TTGTTGTTGTTAACTTGTTTATTGCAGCTTATAATGGTTACAAATAAAGCAATAGCATCACAAATTTCAC
AAATAAAGCATTTTTTTCACTGCATTCTAGTTGTGGTTTGTCCAAACTCATCAATGTATCTTAAGGCGTA
AATTGTAAGCGTTAATATTTTGTTAAAATTCGCGTTAAATTTTTGTTAAATCAGCTCATTTTTTAACCAA
TAGGCCGAAATCGGCAAAATCCCTTATAAATCAAAAGAATAGACCGAGATAGGGT
[37 nt withheld, positions 1806-1842]
AAAGAACGTGGACTCCAACGTCAAAGG
[49 nt withheld, positions 1870-1918]
T
[91 nt withheld, positions 1920-2010]
G
[124 nt withheld, positions 2012-2135]
CAGGTGGCACTTTTCGGGGAAATGTGCGCGGAACCCCTATTTGTTTATTTTTCTAAATACATTCAAATAT
GTATCCGCTCATGAGACAATAACCCTGATAAATGCTTCAATAATATTGAAAAAGGAAGAGTCCTGAGGCG
GAAAGAACCAGCTGTGGAATGTGTGTCAGTTAGGGTGTGGAAAGTCCCCAGGCTCCCCAGCAGGCAGAAG
TATGCAAAGCATGCATCTCAATTAGTCAGCAACCAGGTGTGGAAAGTCCCCAGGCTCCCCAGCAGGCAGA
AGTATGCAAAGCATGCATCTCAATTAGTCAGCAACCATAGTCCCGCCCCTAACTCCGCCCATCCCGCCCC
TAACTCCGCCCAGTTCCGCCCATTCTCCGCCCCATGGCTGACTAATTTTTTTTATTTATGCAGAGGCCGA
GGCCGCCTCGGCCTCTGAGCTATTCCAGAAGTAGTGAGGAGGCTTTTTTGGAGGCCTAGGCTTTTGCAAA
GATCGATCAAGAGACAGGATGAGGATCGTTTCGCATGATTGAACAAGATGGATTGCACGCAGGTTCTCCG
GCCGCTTGGGTGGAGAGGCTATTCGGCTATGACTGGGCACAACAGACAATCGGCTGCTCTGATGCCGCCG
TGTTCCGGCTGTCAGCGCAGGGGCGCCCGGTTCTTTTTGTCAAGACCGACCTGTCCGGTGCCCTGAATGA
ACTGCAAGACGAGGCAGCGCGGCTATCGTGGCTGGCCACGACGGGCGTTCCTTGCGCAGCTGTGCTCGAC
GTTGTCACTGAAGCGGGAAGGGACTGGCTGCTATTGGGCGAAGTGCCGGGGCAGGATCTCCTGTCATCTC
ACCTTGCTCCTGCCGAGAAAGTATCCATCATGGCTGATGCAATGCGGCGGCTGCATACGCTTGATCCGGC
TACCTGCCCATTCGACCACCAAGCGAAACATCGCATCGAGCGAGCACGTACTCGGATGGAAGCCGGTCTT
GTCGATCAGGATGATCTGGACGAAGAGCATCAGGGGCTCGCGCCAGCCGAACTGTTCGCCAGGCTCAAGG
CGAGCATGCCCGACGGCGAGGATCTCGTCGTGACCCATGGCGATGCCTGCTTGCCGAATATCATGGTGGA
AAATGGCCGCTTTTCTGGATTCATCGACTGTGGCCGGCTGGGTGTGGCGGACCGCTATCAGGACATAGCG
TTGGCTACCCGTGATATTGCTGAAGAGCTTGGCGGCGAATGGGCTGACCGCTTCCTCGTGCTTTACGGTA
TCGCCGCTCCCGATTCGCAGCGCATCGCCTTCTATCGCCTTCTTGACGAGTTCTTCTGAGCGGGACTCTG
GGGTTCGAAATGACCGACCAAGCGACGCCCAACCTGCCATCACGAGATTTCGATTCCACCGCCGCCTTCT
ATGAAAGGTTGGGCTTCGGAATCGTTTTCCGGGACGCCGGCTGGATGATCCTCCAGCGCGGGGATCTCAT
GCTGGAGTTCTTCGCCCACCCTAGGGGGAGGCTAACTGAAACACGGAAGGAGACAATACCGGAAGGAACC
CGCGCTATGACGGCAATAAAAAGACAGAATAAAACGCACGGTGTTGGGTCGTTTGTTCATAAACGCGGGG
TTCGGTCCCAGGGCTGGCACTCTGTCGATACCCCACCGAGACCCCATTGGGGCCAATACGCCCGCGTTTC
TTCCTTTTCCCCACCCCACCCCCCAAGTTCGGGTGAAGGCCCAGGGCTCGCAGCCAACGTCGGGGCGGCA
GGCCCTGCCATAGCCTCAGGTTACTCATATATACTTTAGATTGATTTAAAACTTCATTTTTAATTTAAAA
GGATCTAGGTGAAGATCCTTTTTGATAATCTCATGACCAAAATCCCTTAACGTGAGTTTTCGTTCCACTG
AGCGTCAGACCCCGTAGAAAAGATCAAAGGATCTTCTTGAGATCCTTTTTTTCTGCGCGTAATCTGCTGC
TTGCAAACAAAAAAACCACCGCTACCAGCGGTGGTTTGTTTGCCGGATCAAGAGCTACCAACTCTTTTTC
CGAAGGTAACTGGCTTCAGCAGAGCGCAGATACCAAATACTGTTCTTCTAGTGTAGCCGTAGTTAGGCCA
CCACTTCAAGAACTCTGTAGCACCGCCTACATACCTCGCTCTGCTAATCCTGTTACCAGTGGCTGCTGCC
AGTGGCGATAAGTCGTGTCTTACCGGGTTGGACTCAAGACGATAGTTACCGGATAAGGCGCAGCGGTCGG
GCTGAACGGGGGGTTCGTGCACACAGCCCAGCTTGGAGCGAACGACCTACACCGAACTGAGATACCTACA
GCGTGAGCTATGAGAAAGCGCCACGCTTCCCGAAGGGAGAAAGGCGGACAGGTATCCGGTAAGCGGCAGG
GTCGGAACAGGAGAGCGCACGAGGGAGCTTCCAGGGGGAAACGCCTGGTATCTTTATAGTCCTGTCGGGT
TTCGCCACCTCTGACTTGAGCGTCGATTTTTGTGATGCTCGTCAGGGGGGCGGAGCCTATGGAAAAACGC
CAGCAACGCGGCCTTTTTACGGTTCCTGGCCTTTTGCTGGCCTTTTGCTCACATGTTCTTTCCTGCGTTA
TCCCCTGATTCTGTGGATAACCGTATTACCGCCATGCAT
Features (pLannotate 1.2.2; 14 found; start..end, strand, type, name):
     61..364     +  enhancer       CMV enhancer: human cytomegalovirus immediate early enhancer
    365..568     +  promoter       CMV promoter: human cytomegalovirus (CMV) immediate early promoter
    646..1362    +  CDS            mVenus: mVenus is a basic (constitutively fluorescent) yellow fluorescent protein published in 2006, derived from Aequorea victoria. It is reported to be a rapidly-maturing monomer with moderate acid sensitivity.
   1363..1428    +  misc_feature   MCS: multiple cloning site
   1445..1529    +  CDS            large T antigen (fragment): large T antigen from SV40 (simian virus 40)
   1552..1673    +  polyA_signal   SV40 poly(A) signal: SV40 polyadenylation signal
   1707..2135    -  rep_origin     f1 ori (sequence partly withheld): f1 bacteriophage origin of replication; arrow indicates direction of (+) strand synthesis
   2162..2266    +  promoter       AmpR promoter: bla
   2268..2625    +  promoter       SV40 promoter: SV40 enhancer and early promoter
   2660..3454    +  CDS            NeoR/KanR: aminoglycoside phosphotransferase from Tn5; aph(3')-II (or nptII); confers resistance to neomycin, kanamycin, and G418 (Geneticin®)
   3475..3627    +  CDS            ble (fragment): BLE_KLEPN - Experimental evidence at protein level: Swiss-Prot protein existence level 1. Binding protein with a strong affinity to the bleomycin family of antibiotics. Binds to CL990; an antimitotic-antibiotic compound. From Klebsiella pneumoniae.
   3686..3733    +  polyA_signal   HSV TK poly(A) signal: herpes simplex virus thymidine kinase polyadenylation signal (Cole and Stacy, 1985)
   3824..3840    -  polyA_signal   bGH poly(A) signal (fragment): bovine growth hormone polyadenylation signal
   4062..4650    +  rep_origin     ori: high-copy-number ColE1/pMB1/pBR322/pUC origin of replication
