[The description below was written by a language model from this plasmid's Addgene catalogue record and pLannotate feature annotations shown in this document.]
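Description:
pLck-mVenus-C1 is a 4,764 bp mammalian expression plasmid built on the pmVenus-C1 backbone, a C1-type fluorescent protein vector. It carries a short synthetic insert of 45 bp that encodes a plasma membrane targeting peptide derived from Lck. The annotated mVenus coding sequence begins about 80 bp downstream of the CMV promoter. The targeting motif is not annotated as a separate feature, but this gap fits placement of the peptide at the N-terminus of mVenus. N-terminal Lck motifs of this kind are generally understood to act through lipid modification (myristoylation and palmitoylation), anchoring the attached protein to the inner leaflet of the plasma membrane. Expression is driven by the human cytomegalovirus immediate early enhancer and promoter and terminated by an SV40 polyadenylation signal. The multiple cloning site of the C1 design is retained directly after mVenus, a monomeric, rapidly maturing yellow fluorescent protein derived from Aequorea victoria.

The plasmid is propagated in E. coli from a high-copy ColE1/pUC-type origin under kanamycin selection, and it also contains an f1 phage origin. A single Tn5 aminoglycoside phosphotransferase gene (NeoR/KanR) serves both hosts. It is preceded by a bacterial bla promoter for kanamycin resistance and by the SV40 enhancer/early promoter for G418 selection in mammalian cells, and it ends with an HSV TK polyadenylation signal. The small large T antigen, ble and bGH fragments in the feature table appear to be partial matches within backbone sequence rather than functional elements. The construct expresses membrane-localized mVenus and so serves as a fluorescent plasma membrane marker. The associated publication studied plasma membrane association and RhoA signalling of the oncoprotein TGAT.
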