Addgene plasmid #84337: pLck-mVenus-C1
Purpose: Expresses a mVenus tagged with a membrane localization sequence
Depositing lab: Dorus Gadella. Depositing organization: University of Amsterdam. Publication: The C-terminus of the oncoprotein TGAT is necessary for plasma membrane association and efficient RhoA-mediated signaling. van Unen J, Botman D, Yin T, Wu YI, Hink MA, Gadella TWJ Jr, Postma M, Goedhart J. BMC Cell Biol. 2018 Jun 7;19(1):6. doi: 10.1186/s12860-018-0155-2. PubMed 29879899.
Backbone
  Vector backbone: pmVenus-C1
  Backbone size w/o insert (bp): 4700
  Total vector size (bp): 4764
  Vector type: Mammalian Expression
  Selectable markers: Neomycin (select with G418)
Growth in bacteria
  Bacterial resistance: Kanamycin, 50 μg/mL
  Growth temperature: 37°C
  Growth strain: DH5alpha
  Copy number: High Copy
Gene/Insert
  Gene/Insert name: Lck (MGCVCSSNPELPVAT) (alt name: Plasma membrane targeting sequence)
  Species: Synthetic
  Insert size (bp): 45
  Promoter: CMV
  Cloning method: Unknown
  Sequencing primers: 5′ CMV
Terms and licenses: Academic/Nonprofit Terms; Industry Terms: Not Available to Industry
How to cite: pLck-mVenus-C1 was a gift from Dorus Gadella (Addgene plasmid # 84337 ; http://n2t.net/addgene:84337 ; RRID:Addgene_84337)
