>Addgene plasmid #84337 | pLck-mVenus-C1 | addgene partial sequence | sequence record 168582 | CMV-F 5'-CGCAAATGGGCGGTAGGCGTG-3'
AGAGCTGGTTTAGTGAACCGTCAGATCCGCTAGCCACCATGGGCTGCGTGTGCAGCAGCAACCCCGAGCT
ACCGGTCGCCACCATGGTGAGCAAGGGCGAGGAGCTGTTCACCGGGGTGGTGCCCATCCTGGTCGAGCTG
GACGGCGACGTAAACGGCCACAAGTTCAGCGTGTCCGGCGAGGGCGAGGGCGATGCCACCTACGGCAAGC
TGACCCTGAAGCTGATCTGCACCACCGGCAAGCTGCCCGTGCCCTGGCCCACCCTCGTGACCACCCTGGG
CTACGGCCTGCAGTGCTTCGCCCGCTACCCCGACCACATGAAGCAGCACGACTTCTTCAAGTCCGCCATG
CCCGAAGGCTACGTCCAGGAGCGCACCATCTTCTTCAAGGACGACGGCAACTACAAGACCCGCGCCGAGG
TGAAGTTCGAGGGCGACACCCTGGTGAACCGCATCGAGCTGAAGGGCATCGACTTCAAGGAGGACGGCAA
CATCCTGGGGCACAAGCTGGAGTACAACTACAACAGCCACAACGTCTATATCACCGCCGACAAGCAGAAG
AACGGCATCAAGGCCAACTTCAAGATCCGCCACAACATCGAGGACGGCGGCGTGCAGCTCGCCGACCACT
ACCAGCAGAACACCCCCATCGGCGACGGCCCCGTGCTGCTGCCCGACAACCACTACCTGAGCTACCAGTC
CAAGCTGAGCAAAGACCCCAACGAGAAGCGCGATCACATGGTCCTGCTGGAGTTCGTGACCGCCGCCGGG
ATCACTCTCGGCATGGACGAGCTGTACAAGTCCGGACTCAGATCTCGAGCTCAAGCTTCGAA
