>Addgene plasmid #84337 | pLck-mVenus-C1 | addgene partial sequence | sequence record 168583 | SV40pA-R 5'-GAAATTTGTGATGCTATTGC-3'
TAACAACAACAATTGCATTCATTTTATGTTTCAGGTTCAGGGGGAGGTGTGGGAGGTTTTTTAAAGCAAG
TAAAACCTCTACAAATGTGGTATGGCTGATTATGATCAGTTATCTAGATCCGGTGGATCCCGGGCCCGCG
GTACCGTCGACTGCAGAATTCGAAGCTTGAGCTCGAGATCTGAGTCCGGACTTGTACAGCTCGTCCATGC
CGAGAGTGATCCCGGCGGCGGTCACGAACTCCAGCAGGACCATGTGATCGCGCTTCTCGTTGGGGTCTTT
GCTCAGCTTGGACTGGTAGCTCAGGTAGTGGTTGTCGGGCAGCAGCACGGGGCCGTCGCCGATGGGGGTG
TTCTGCTGGTAGTGGTCGGCGAGCTGCACGCCGCCGTCCTCGATGTTGTGGCGGATCTTGAAGTTGGCCT
TGATGCCGTTCTTCTGCTTGTCGGCGGTGATATAGACGTTGTGGCTGTTGTAGTTGTACTCCAGCTTGTG
CCCCAGGATGTTGCCGTCCTCCTTGAAGTCGATGCCCTTCAGCTCGATGCGGTTCACCAGGGTGTCGCCC
TCGAACTTCACCTCGGCGCGGGTCTTGTAGTTGCCGTCGTCCTTGAAGAAGATGGTGCGCTCCTGGACGT
